Addgene plasmid #142513: TFORF0310
Purpose: Lentiviral vector for overexpressing transcription factor ORFs with unique 24-bp barcodes. Barcodes facilitate identification of transcription factors in pooled screens.
Depositing lab: Feng Zhang. Depositing organization: Broad Institute. Publication: A transcription factor atlas of directed differentiation. Joung J, Ma S, Tay T, Geiger-Schuller KR, Kirchgatterer PC, Verdine VK, Guo B, Arias-Garcia MA, Allen WE, Singh A, Kuksenko O, Abudayyeh OO, Gootenberg JS, Fu Z, Macrae RK, Buenrostro JD, Regev A, Zhang F. Cell. 2023 Jan 5;186(1):209-229.e26. doi: 10.1016/j.cell.2022.11.026. PubMed 36608654.
Backbone
  Vector backbone: pLX_TRC317
  Backbone manufacturer: Broad Institute Genetic Perturbation Platform
  Backbone size w/o insert (bp): 8264
  Vector type: Mammalian Expression, Lentiviral
  Selectable markers: Puromycin
Growth in bacteria
  Bacterial resistance: Ampicillin, 100 μg/mL
  Growth temperature: 37°C
  Growth strain: NEB Stable
  Copy number: High Copy
Gene/Insert
  Gene/Insert name: CREM
  Species: H. sapiens (human)
  Insert size (bp): 848
  Entrez Gene: CREM (a.k.a. CREM-2, ICER, hCREM-2)
  Promoter: EF1a
  Cloning method: Unknown
  Sequencing primers: 5′ GGGTGGAGACTGAAGTTAGGCCAG; 3′ CACATAGCGTAAAAGGAGCAACATAG
Terms and licenses: Academic/Nonprofit Terms; Industry Terms: Not Available to Industry
Depositor comments: NM_183013,ENST00000354759,ENST00000439705 . The transcription factor ORF portion of this plasmid was synthesized by Genewiz. Please test multiple small colonies in case of plasmid recombination. To make this collection available in a timely manner, a portion of this collection was not fully sequenced by Addgene. If an Addgene verified full plasmid sequence is not available, please contact us prior to placing an order to request the full sequence.
How to cite: TFORF0310 was a gift from Feng Zhang (Addgene plasmid # 142513 ; http://n2t.net/addgene:142513 ; RRID:Addgene_142513)
