[The description below was written by a language model from this plasmid's Addgene catalogue record and pLannotate feature annotations shown in this document.]
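Description:
TFORF0310 is a lentiviral mammalian expression plasmid built on the pLX_TRC317 backbone from the Broad Institute Genetic Perturbation Platform. It belongs to a barcoded transcription factor ORF collection. It carries the human CREM (cAMP responsive element modulator, also known as ICER) open reading frame as a synthesized insert of about 850 bp, under the strong constitutive EF-1α promoter. The automated annotation labels this coding region as a fragment matching the mouse Crem protein. That label most likely reflects homology to the closest database entry, since the catalogue record gives the species as human. According to the stated purpose, each construct in the collection has a unique 24-bp barcode that identifies the transcription factor in pooled screens. The barcode is not annotated as a feature, although a short U6-like fragment is called between the ORF and the WPRE. The WPRE lies downstream of the ORF and enhances transcript stability and expression.

The viral framework has a third-generation, self-inactivating layout. An RSV promoter drives a truncated HIV-1 5' LTR, followed by the Ψ packaging signal with partial gag sequence, the RRE for Rev-dependent nuclear export, and a cPPT/CTS. A ΔU3 3' LTR and an SV40 polyadenylation signal close the genome. Within the proviral region, an SV40 early promoter drives puromycin N-acetyltransferase, so transduced cells can be selected with puromycin. In bacteria the plasmid replicates from a high-copy ColE1/pUC origin and is selected with ampicillin. It also carries an f1 origin and residual lac-region elements. The depositor warns that the plasmid may recombine during propagation. The sequenced record is 9,112 nt, which agrees with the backbone and insert sizes given. The construct is intended for CREM overexpression, alone or within pooled transcription factor screens such as directed differentiation studies.
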