Features (pLannotate 1.2.2; 31 found; start..end, strand, type, name):
      1..1179    +  promoter       EF-1α promoter: strong constitutive promoter for human elongation factor EF-1α
   1196..1921    +  CDS            Crem (fragment): CREM_MOUSE - Experimental evidence at protein level: Swiss-Prot protein existence level 1. [Isoform 11]: Plays a role in the regulation of the circadian clock: acts as a transcriptional repressor of the core circadian component PER1 by directly binding to cAMP response elements in its promoter. From Mus musculus (Mouse).
   1955..2008    +  promoter       U6 promoter (fragment): RNA polymerase III promoter for human U6 snRNA
   2050..2638    +  misc_feature   WPRE: woodchuck hepatitis virus posttranscriptional regulatory element
   2689..2708    +  misc_feature   cPPT/CTS (fragment): central polypurine tract and central termination sequence of HIV-1
   2710..2943    +  LTR            3' LTR (ΔU3): self-inactivating 3' long terminal repeat (LTR) from HIV-1
   3021..3142    +  polyA_signal   SV40 poly(A) signal: SV40 polyadenylation signal
   3182..3317    +  rep_origin     SV40 ori: SV40 origin of replication
   3338..3356    -  promoter       T7 promoter: promoter for bacteriophage T7 RNA polymerase
   3364..3519    +  CDS            lacZα (fragment): LacZα fragment of β-galactosidase; lacZ fragment
   3524..3952    +  rep_origin     f1 ori (sequence partly withheld): f1 bacteriophage origin of replication; arrow indicates direction of (+) strand synthesis
   4005..4109    +  promoter       AmpR promoter: bla
   4110..4970    +  CDS            AmpR: β-lactamase; bla; confers resistance to ampicillin, carbenicillin, and related antibiotics
   5141..5729    +  rep_origin     ori: high-copy-number ColE1/pMB1/pBR322/pUC origin of replication
   5912..6004    +  CDS            lacI (fragment): lac repressor; lacI; The lac repressor binds to the lac operator to inhibit transcription in E. coli. This inhibition can be relieved by adding lactose or isopropyl-β-D-thiogalactopyranoside (IPTG).
   6017..6038    +  protein_bind   CAP binding site: CAP binding activates transcription in the presence of cAMP. E. coli catabolite activator protein
   6053..6083    +  promoter       lac promoter: promoter for the E. coli lac operon
   6091..6107    +  protein_bind   lac operator: The lac repressor binds to the lac operator to inhibit transcription in E. coli. This inhibition can be relieved by adding lactose or isopropyl-β-D-thiogalactopyranoside (IPTG). lac repressor encoded by lacI
   6152..6170    +  promoter       T3 promoter: promoter for bacteriophage T3 RNA polymerase
   6198..6424    +  promoter       RSV promoter: Rous sarcoma virus enhancer/promoter
   6425..6605    +  LTR            5' LTR (truncated): truncated 5' long terminal repeat (LTR) from HIV-1
   6652..6777    +  misc_feature   HIV-1 Ψ: packaging signal of human immunodeficiency virus type 1
   6761..7124    +  CDS            HIV-1 gag (fragment): gag protein from human immunodeficiency virus 1; gag
   7270..7503    +  misc_feature   RRE: The Rev response element (RRE) of HIV-1 allows for Rev-dependent mRNA export from the nucleus to the cytoplasm.
   7880..7906    +  CDS            Rev (fragment): human immunodeficiency virus 1 (HIV-1) Rev protein; rev; enhances nuclear export of unspliced and incompletely spliced viral mRNAs
   7913..7936    +  promoter       SV40 promoter (fragment): SV40 early promoter
   7937..8008    +  promoter       SV40 promoter (fragment): SV40 enhancer and early promoter
   8032..8167    +  rep_origin     SV40 ori: SV40 origin of replication
   8213..8809    +  CDS            PuroR (fragment): puromycin N-acetyltransferase; pac from Streptomyces; confers resistance to puromycin
   8858..8975    +  misc_feature   cPPT/CTS: central polypurine tract and central termination sequence of HIV-1
   9040..9106    +  CDS            small t antigen (fragment): SV40 (simian virus 40) small t antigen
>Addgene plasmid #142513 | TFORF0310 | addgene full sequence | sequence record 353570 | Addgene NGS Result
GGCTCCGGTGCCCGTCAGTGGGCAGAGCGCACATCGCCCACAGTCCCCGAGAAGTTGGGGGGAGGGGTCG
GCAATTGAACCGGTGCCTAGAGAAGGTGGCGCGGGGTAAACTGGGAAAGTGATGTCGTGTACTGGCTCCG
CCTTTTTCCCGAGGGTGGGGGAGAACCGTATATAAGTGCAGTAGTCGCCGTGAACGTTCTTTTTCGCAAC
GGGTTTGCCGCCAGAACACAGGTAAGTGCCGTGTGTGGTTCCCGCGGGCCTGGCCTCTTTACGGGTTATG
GCCCTTGCGTGCCTTGAATTACTTCCACCTGGCTGCAGTACGTGATTCTTGATCCCGAGCTTCGGGTTGG
AAGTGGGTGGGAGAGTTCGAGGCCTTGCGCTTAAGGAGCCCCTTCGCCTCGTGCTTGAGTTGAGGCCTGG
CCTGGGCGCTGGGGCCGCCGCGTGCGAATCTGGTGGCACCTTCGCGCCTGTCTCGCTGCTTTCGATAAGT
CTCTAGCCATTTAAAATTTTTGATGACCTGCTGCGACGCTTTTTTTCTGGCAAGATAGTCTTGTAAATGC
GGGCCAAGATCTGCACACTGGTATTTCGGTTTTTGGGGCCGCGGGCGGCGACGGGGCCCGTGCGTCCCAG
CGCACATGTTCGGCGAGGCGGGGCCTGCGAGCGCGGCCACCGAGAATCGGACGGGGGTAGTCTCAAGCTG
GCCGGCCTGCTCTGGTGCCTGGCCTCGCGCCGCCGTGTATCGCCCCGCCCTGGGCGGCAAGGCTGGCCCG
GTCGGCACCAGTTGCGTGAGCGGAAAGATGGCCGCTTCCCGGCCCTGCTGCAGGGAGCTCAAAATGGAGG
ACGCGGCGCTCGGGAGAGCGGGCGGGTGAGTCACCCACACAAAGGAAAAGGGCCTTTCCGTCCTCAGCCG
TCGCTTCATGTGACTCCACGGAGTACCGGGCGCCGTCCAGGCACCTCGATTAGTTCTCGAGCTTTTGGAG
TACGTCGTCTTTAGGTTGGGGGGAGGGGTTTTATGCGATGGAGTTTCCCCACACTGAGTGGGTGGAGACT
GAAGTTAGGCCAGCTTGGCACTTGATGTAATTCTCCTTGGAATTTGCCCTTTTTGAGTTTGGATCTTGGT
TCATTCTCAAGCCTCAGACAGTGGTTCAAAGTTTTTTTCTTCCATTTCAGGTGTCGTGAGGCTAGCACCG
CCACCATGAGCAAATGTGCAAGGAAAAAATATATTAAGACAAATCCAAGACAAATGACCATGGAAACAGT
TGAATCCCAGCATGATGGAAGTATAACAGCTTCTTTGACAGAGAGCAAGTCTGCTCATGTGCAGACTCAG
ACTGGCCAAAATTCAATCCCTGCTTTAGCTCAGGTAGCAGCAATTGCAGAGACAGATGAATCTGCAGAAT
CAGAAGGTGTAATTGATTCTCATAAACGTAGAGAAATCCTTTCACGAAGACCCTCTTATAGGAAAATACT
GAATGAACTGTCCTCTGATGTGCCTGGTGTTCCCAAGATTGAAGAAGAGAGATCAGAGGAAGAAGGAACA
CCACCTAGTATTGCTACCATGGCAGTACCAACTAGCATATATCAGACTAGCACGGGGCAATACAATGAGG
AAACTGAACTTGCCCCAAGTCACATGGCTGCTGCCACTGGTGACATGCCAACTTACCAGATCCGAGCTCC
TACTGCTGCTTTGCCACAGGGAGTGGTGATGGCTGCATCGCCCGGAAGTTTGCACAGTCCCCAGCAGCTG
GCAGAAGAAGCAACACGCAAACGAGAGCTGAGGCTAATGAAAAACAGGGAAGCTGCCCGGGAGTGTCGCA
GGAAGAAGAAAGAATATGTCAAATGTCTTGAAAATCGTGTGGCTGTGCTTGAAAACCAAAACAAGACTCT
CATTGAGGAACTCAAGGCCCTCAAAGATCTTTATTGCCATAAAGTAGAGTAGTAATGAACTAGTCCGTAA
CTTGAAAGTATTTCGATTTCTTGGCTTTATATATCTTGTGGAAAGGACGATGAAGTGCGTGGCGTGCGAC
GCCTACGCGTTAAGTCGACAATCAACCTCTGGATTACAAAATTTGTGAAAGATTGACTGGTATTCTTAAC
TATGTTGCTCCTTTTACGCTATGTGGATACGCTGCTTTAATGCCTTTGTATCATGCTATTGCTTCCCGTA
TGGCTTTCATTTTCTCCTCCTTGTATAAATCCTGGTTGCTGTCTCTTTATGAGGAGTTGTGGCCCGTTGT
CAGGCAACGTGGCGTGGTGTGCACTGTGTTTGCTGACGCAACCCCCACTGGTTGGGGCATTGCCACCACC
TGTCAGCTCCTTTCCGGGACTTTCGCTTTCCCCCTCCCTATTGCCACGGCGGAACTCATCGCCGCCTGCC
TTGCCCGCTGCTGGACAGGGGCTCGGCTGTTGGGCACTGACAATTCCGTGGTGTTGTCGGGGAAATCATC
GTCCTTTCCTTGGCTGCTCGCCTGTGTTGCCACCTGGATTCTGCGCGGGACGTCCTTCTGCTACGTCCCT
TCGGCCCTCAATCCAGCGGACCTTCCTTCCCGCGGCCTGCTGCCGGCTCTGCGGCCTCTTCCGCGTCTTC
GCCTTCGCCCTCAGACGAGTCGGATCTCCCTTTGGGCCGCCTCCCCGCGTCGACTTTAAGACCAATGACT
TACAAGGCAGCTGTAGATCTTAGCCACTTTTTAAAAGAAAAGGGGGGACTGGAAGGGCTAATTCACTCCC
AACGAAGACAAGATCTGCTTTTTGCTTGTACTGGGTCTCTCTGGTTAGACCAGATCTGAGCCTGGGAGCT
CTCTGGCTAACTAGGGAACCCACTGCTTAAGCCTCAATAAAGCTTGCCTTGAGTGCTTCAAGTAGTGTGT
GCCCGTCTGTTGTGTGACTCTGGTAACTAGAGATCCCTCAGACCCTTTTAGTCAGTGTGGAAAATCTCTA
GCAGTACGTATAGTAGTTCATGTCATCTTATTATTCAGTATTTATAACTTGCAAAGAAATGAATATCAGA
GAGTGAGAGGAACTTGTTTATTGCAGCTTATAATGGTTACAAATAAAGCAATAGCATCACAAATTTCACA
AATAAAGCATTTTTTTCACTGCATTCTAGTTGTGGTTTGTCCAAACTCATCAATGTATCTTATCATGTCT
GGCTCTAGCTATCCCGCCCCTAACTCCGCCCATCCCGCCCCTAACTCCGCCCAGTTCCGCCCATTCTCCG
CCCCATGGCTGACTAATTTTTTTTATTTATGCAGAGGCCGAGGCCGCCTCGGCCTCTGAGCTATTCCAGA
AGTAGTGAGGAGGCTTTTTTGGAGGCCTAGGGACGTACCCAATTCGCCCTATAGTGAGTCGTATTACGCG
CGCTCACTGGCCGTCGTTTTACAACGTCGTGACTGGGAAAACCCTGGCGTTACCCAACTTAATCGCCTTG
CAGCACATCCCCCTTTCGCCAGCTGGCGTAATAGCGAAGAGGCCCGCACCGATCGCCCTTCCCAACAGTT
GCGCAGCCTGAATGGCGAATGGG
[124 nt withheld, positions 3524-3647]
C
[91 nt withheld, positions 3649-3739]
A
[49 nt withheld, positions 3741-3789]
CCTTTGACGTTGGAGTCCACGTTCTTT
[37 nt withheld, positions 3817-3853]
ACCCTATCTCGGTCTATTCTTTTGATTTATAAGGGATTTTGCCGATTTCGGCCTATTGGTTAAAAAATGA
GCTGATTTAACAAAAATTTAACGCGAATTTTAACAAAATATTAACGCTTACAATTTAGGTGGCACTTTTC
GGGGAAATGTGCGCGGAACCCCTATTTGTTTATTTTTCTAAATACATTCAAATATGTATCCGCTCATGAG
ACAATAACCCTGATAAATGCTTCAATAATATTGAAAAAGGAAGAGTATGAGTATTCAACATTTCCGTGTC
GCCCTTATTCCCTTTTTTGCGGCATTTTGCCTTCCTGTTTTTGCTCACCCAGAAACGCTGGTGAAAGTAA
AAGATGCTGAAGATCAGTTGGGTGCACGAGTGGGTTACATCGAACTGGATCTCAACAGCGGTAAGATCCT
TGAGAGTTTTCGCCCCGAAGAACGTTTTCCAATGATGAGCACTTTTAAAGTTCTGCTATGTGGCGCGGTA
TTATCCCGTATTGACGCCGGGCAAGAGCAACTCGGTCGCCGCATACACTATTCTCAGAATGACTTGGTTG
AGTACTCACCAGTCACAGAAAAGCATCTTACGGATGGCATGACAGTAAGAGAATTATGCAGTGCTGCCAT
AACCATGAGTGATAACACTGCGGCCAACTTACTTCTGACAACGATCGGAGGACCGAAGGAGCTAACCGCT
TTTTTGCACAACATGGGGGATCATGTAACTCGCCTTGATCGTTGGGAACCGGAGCTGAATGAAGCCATAC
CAAACGACGAGCGTGACACCACGATGCCTGTAGCAATGGCAACAACGTTGCGCAAACTATTAACTGGCGA
ACTACTTACTCTAGCTTCCCGGCAACAATTAATAGACTGGATGGAGGCGGATAAAGTTGCAGGACCACTT
CTGCGCTCGGCCCTTCCGGCTGGCTGGTTTATTGCTGATAAATCTGGAGCCGGTGAGCGTGGGTCTCGCG
GTATCATTGCAGCACTGGGGCCAGATGGTAAGCCCTCCCGTATCGTAGTTATCTACACGACGGGGAGTCA
GGCAACTATGGATGAACGAAATAGACAGATCGCTGAGATAGGTGCCTCACTGATTAAGCATTGGTAACTG
TCAGACCAAGTTTACTCATATATACTTTAGATTGATTTAAAACTTCATTTTTAATTTAAAAGGATCTAGG
TGAAGATCCTTTTTGATAATCTCATGACCAAAATCCCTTAACGTGAGTTTTCGTTCCACTGAGCGTCAGA
CCCCGTAGAAAAGATCAAAGGATCTTCTTGAGATCCTTTTTTTCTGCGCGTAATCTGCTGCTTGCAAACA
AAAAAACCACCGCTACCAGCGGTGGTTTGTTTGCCGGATCAAGAGCTACCAACTCTTTTTCCGAAGGTAA
CTGGCTTCAGCAGAGCGCAGATACCAAATACTGTTCTTCTAGTGTAGCCGTAGTTAGGCCACCACTTCAA
GAACTCTGTAGCACCGCCTACATACCTCGCTCTGCTAATCCTGTTACCAGTGGCTGCTGCCAGTGGCGAT
AAGTCGTGTCTTACCGGGTTGGACTCAAGACGATAGTTACCGGATAAGGCGCAGCGGTCGGGCTGAACGG
GGGGTTCGTGCACACAGCCCAGCTTGGAGCGAACGACCTACACCGAACTGAGATACCTACAGCGTGAGCT
ATGAGAAAGCGCCACGCTTCCCGAAGGGAGAAAGGCGGACAGGTATCCGGTAAGCGGCAGGGTCGGAACA
GGAGAGCGCACGAGGGAGCTTCCAGGGGGAAACGCCTGGTATCTTTATAGTCCTGTCGGGTTTCGCCACC
TCTGACTTGAGCGTCGATTTTTGTGATGCTCGTCAGGGGGGCGGAGCCTATGGAAAAACGCCAGCAACGC
GGCCTTTTTACGGTTCCTGGCCTTTTGCTGGCCTTTTGCTCACATGTTCTTTCCTGCGTTATCCCCTGAT
TCTGTGGATAACCGTATTACCGCCTTTGAGTGAGCTGATACCGCTCGCCGCAGCCGAACGACCGAGCGCA
GCGAGTCAGTGAGCGAGGAAGCGGAAGAGCGCCCAATACGCAAACCGCCTCTCCCCGCGCGTTGGCCGAT
TCATTAATGCAGCTGGCACGACAGGTTTCCCGACTGGAAAGCGGGCAGTGAGCGCAACGCAATTAATGTG
AGTTAGCTCACTCATTAGGCACCCCAGGCTTTACACTTTATGCTTCCGGCTCGTATGTTGTGTGGAATTG
TGAGCGGATAACAATTTCACACAGGAAACAGCTATGACCATGATTACGCCAAGCGCGCAATTAACCCTCA
CTAAAGGGAACAAAAGCTGGAGCTGCAAGCTTAATGTAGTCTTATGCAATACTCTTGTAGTCTTGCAACA
TGGTAACGATGAGTTAGCAACATGCCTTACAAGGAGAGAAAAAGCACCGTGCATGCCGATTGGTGGAAGT
AAGGTGGTACGATCGTGCCTTATTAGGAAGGCAACAGACGGGTCTGACATGGATTGGACGAACCACTGAA
TTGCCGCATTGCAGAGATATTGTATTTAAGTGCCTAGCTCGATACATAAACGGGTCTCTCTGGTTAGACC
AGATCTGAGCCTGGGAGCTCTCTGGCTAACTAGGGAACCCACTGCTTAAGCCTCAATAAAGCTTGCCTTG
AGTGCTTCAAGTAGTGTGTGCCCGTCTGTTGTGTGACTCTGGTAACTAGAGATCCCTCAGACCCTTTTAG
TCAGTGTGGAAAATCTCTAGCAGTGGCGCCCGAACAGGGACTTGAAAGCGAAAGGGAAACCAGAGGAGCT
CTCTCGACGCAGGACTCGGCTTGCTGAAGCGCGCACGGCAAGAGGCGAGGGGCGGCGACTGGTGAGTACG
CCAAAAATTTTGACTAGCGGAGGCTAGAAGGAGAGAGATGGGTGCGAGAGCGTCAGTATTAAGCGGGGGA
GAATTAGATCGCGATGGGAAAAAATTCGGTTAAGGCCAGGGGGAAAGAAAAAATATAAATTAAAACATAT
AGTATGGGCAAGCAGGGAGCTAGAACGATTCGCAGTTAATCCTGGCCTGTTAGAAACATCAGAAGGCTGT
AGACAAATACTGGGACAGCTACAACCATCCCTTCAGACAGGATCAGAAGAACTTAGATCATTATATAATA
CAGTAGCAACCCTCTATTGTGTGCATCAAAGGATAGAGATAAAAGACACCAAGGAAGCTTTAGACAAGAT
AGAGGAAGAGCAAAACAAAAGTAAGACCACCGCACAGCAAGCGGCCGCTGATCTTCAGACCTGGAGGAGG
AGATATGAGGGACAATTGGAGAAGTGAATTATATAAATATAAAGTAGTAAAAATTGAACCATTAGGAGTA
GCACCCACCAAGGCAAAGAGAAGAGTGGTGCAGAGAGAAAAAAGAGCAGTGGGAATAGGAGCTTTGTTCC
TTGGGTTCTTGGGAGCAGCAGGAAGCACTATGGGCGCAGCGTCAATGACGCTGACGGTACAGGCCAGACA
ATTATTGTCTGGTATAGTGCAGCAGCAGAACAATTTGCTGAGGGCTATTGAGGCGCAACAGCATCTGTTG
CAACTCACAGTCTGGGGCATCAAGCAGCTCCAGGCAAGAATCCTGGCTGTGGAAAGATACCTAAAGGATC
AACAGCTCCTGGGGATTTGGGGTTGCTCTGGAAAACTCATTTGCACCACTGCTGTGCCTTGGAATGCTAG
TTGGAGTAATAAATCTCTGGAACAGATTTGGAATCACACGACCTGGATGGAGTGGGACAGAGAAATTAAC
AATTACACAAGCTTAATACACTCCTTAATTGAAGAATCGCAAAACCAGCAAGAAAAGAATGAACAAGAAT
TATTGGAATTAGATAAATGGGCAAGTTTGTGGAATTGGTTTAACATAACAAATTGGCTGTGGTATATAAA
ATTATTCATAATGATAGTAGGAGGCTTGGTAGGTTTAAGAATAGTTTTTGCTGTACTTTCTATAGTGAAT
AGAGTTAGGCAGGGATATTCACCATTATCGTTTCAGACCCACCTCCCAACCCCGAGGGGACCCATGCATT
GCATCTCAATTAGTCAGCAACCAGGTGTGGAAAGTCCCCAGGCTCCCCAGCAGGCAGAAGTATGCAAAGC
ATGCGTCTCAATTAGTCAGCAACCATAGTCCCGCCCCTAACTCCGCCCATCCCGCCCCTAACTCCGCCCA
GTTCCGCCCATTCTCCGCCCCATGGCTGACTAATTTTTTTTATTTATGCAGAGGCCGAGGCCGCCTCGGC
CTCTGAGCTATTCCAGAAGTAGTGAGGAGGCTTTTTTGGAGGCCTAGGCTTTTGCAAAAAGCTTTCTAGA
GGTACCACCGGAGCTTACCATGACCGAGTACAAGCCCACGGTGCGCCTCGCCACCCGCGACGACGTCCCC
AGGGCCGTACGCACCCTCGCCGCCGCGTTCGCCGACTACCCCGCCACGCGCCACACCGTCGATCCGGACC
GCCACATCGAGCGGGTCACCGAGCTGCAAGAACTCTTCCTCACGCGCGTCGGGCTCGACATCGGCAAGGT
GTGGGTCGCGGACGACGGCGCCGCCGTGGCGGTCTGGACCACGCCGGAGAGCGTCGAAGCGGGGGCGGTG
TTCGCCGAGATCGGCCCGCGCATGGCCGAGTTGAGCGGTTCCCGGCTGGCCGCGCAGCAACAGATGGAAG
GCCTCCTGGCGCCGCACCGGCCCAAGGAGCCCGCGTGGTTCCTGGCCACCGTCGGCGTCTCGCCCGACCA
CCAGGGCAAGGGTCTGGGCAGCGCCGTCGTGCTCCCCGGAGTGGAGGCGGCCGAGCGCGCCGGGGTGCCC
GCCTTCCTGGAGACCTCCGCGCCCCGCAACCTCCCCTTCTACGAGCGGCTCGGCTTCACCGTCACCGCCG
ACGTCGAGGTGCCCGAAGGACCGCGCACCTGGTGCATGACCCGCAAGCCCGGTGCCAGTTAACGAATTCT
AGATCTTGAGACAAATGGCAGTATTCATCCACAATTTTAAAAGAAAAGGGGGGATTGGGGGGTACAGTGC
AGGGGAAAGAATAGTAGACATAATAGCAACAGACATACAAACTAAAGAATTACAAAAACAAATTACAAAA
ATTCAAAATTTTCGGGTTTATTACAGGGACAGCAGAGATCCACTTTGGCGCCGGCTCGAGGCCTGCAGGT
GCAAAGATGGATAAAGTTTTAAACAGAGAGGAATCTTTGCAGCTAATGGACCTTCTAGGTCTTGAAAGGA
GTGGGAATT
