>Addgene plasmid #142513 | TFORF0310 | depositor partial sequence | sequence record 279677 | Insert
ACCGCCACCATGAGCAAATGTGCAAGGAAAAAATATATTAAGACAAATCCAAGACAAATGACCATGGAAA
CAGTTGAATCCCAGCATGATGGAAGTATAACAGCTTCTTTGACAGAGAGCAAGTCTGCTCATGTGCAGAC
TCAGACTGGCCAAAATTCAATCCCTGCTTTAGCTCAGGTAGCAGCAATTGCAGAGACAGATGAATCTGCA
GAATCAGAAGGTGTAATTGATTCTCATAAACGTAGAGAAATCCTTTCACGAAGACCCTCTTATAGGAAAA
TACTGAATGAACTGTCCTCTGATGTGCCTGGTGTTCCCAAGATTGAAGAAGAGAGATCAGAGGAAGAAGG
AACACCACCTAGTATTGCTACCATGGCAGTACCAACTAGCATATATCAGACTAGCACGGGGCAATACAAT
GAGGAAACTGAACTTGCCCCAAGTCACATGGCTGCTGCCACTGGTGACATGCCAACTTACCAGATCCGAG
CTCCTACTGCTGCTTTGCCACAGGGAGTGGTGATGGCTGCATCGCCCGGAAGTTTGCACAGTCCCCAGCA
GCTGGCAGAAGAAGCAACACGCAAACGAGAGCTGAGGCTAATGAAAAACAGGGAAGCTGCCCGGGAGTGT
CGCAGGAAGAAGAAAGAATATGTCAAATGTCTTGAAAATCGTGTGGCTGTGCTTGAAAACCAAAACAAGA
CTCTCATTGAGGAACTCAAGGCCCTCAAAGATCTTTATTGCCATAAAGTAGAGTAGTAATGAACTAGTCC
GTAACTTGAAAGTATTTCGATTTCTTGGCTTTATATATCTTGTGGAAAGGACGATGAAGTGCGTGGCGTG
CGACGCCT
