>Addgene plasmid #142513 | TFORF0310 | depositor partial sequence | sequence record 279678 | Barcode
TGAAGTGCGTGGCGTGCGACGCCT
